>Addgene plasmid #163221 | S5UC18 | depositor full sequence | sequence record 316315 | Full Sequence
CACCACCACCACCACCACTGAGATCCGGCTGCTAACAAAGCCCGAAAGGAAGCTGAGTTGGCTGCTGCCA
CCGCTGAGCAATAACTAGCATAACCCCTTGGGGCCTCTAAACGGGTCTTGAGGGGTTTTTTGCTGAAAGG
AGGAACTATATCCGGATTGGCGAATGGG
[124 nt withheld, positions 169-292]
C
[91 nt withheld, positions 294-384]
A
[49 nt withheld, positions 386-434]
CCTTTGACGTTGGAGTCCACGTTCTTT
[37 nt withheld, positions 462-498]
ACCCTATCTCGGTCTATTCTTTTGATTTATAAGGGATTTTGCCGATTTCGGCCTATTGGTTAAAAAATGA
GCTGATTTAACAAAAATTTAACGCGAATTTTAACAAAATATTAACGTTTACAATTTCAGGTGGCACTTTT
CGGGGAAATGTGCGCGGAACCCCTATTTGTTTATTTTTCTAAATACATTCAAATATGTATCCGCTCATGA
GACAATAACCCTGATAAATGCTTCAATAATATTGAAAAAGGAAGAGTATGAGTATTCAACATTTCCGTGT
CGCCCTTATTCCCTTTTTTGCGGCATTTTGCCTTCCTGTTTTTGCTCACCCAGAAACGCTGGTGAAAGTA
AAAGATGCTGAAGATCAGTTGGGTGCACGAGTGGGTTACATCGAACTGGATCTCAACAGCGGTAAGATCC
TTGAGAGTTTTCGCCCCGAAGAACGTTTTCCAATGATGAGCACTTTTAAAGTTCTGCTATGTGGCGCGGT
ATTATCCCGTATTGACGCCGGGCAAGAGCAACTCGGTCGCCGCATACACTATTCTCAGAATGACTTGGTT
GAGTACTCACCAGTCACAGAAAAGCATCTTACGGATGGCATGACAGTAAGAGAATTATGCAGTGCTGCCA
TAACCATGAGTGATAACACTGCGGCCAACTTACTTCTGACAACGATCGGAGGACCGAAGGAGCTAACCGC
TTTTTTGCACAACATGGGGGATCATGTAACTCGCCTTGATCGTTGGGAACCGGAGCTGAATGAAGCCATA
CCAAACGACGAGCGTGACACCACGATGCCTGCAGCAATGGCAACAACGTTGCGCAAACTATTAACTGGCG
AACTACTTACTCTAGCTTCCCGGCAACAATTAATAGACTGGATGGAGGCGGATAAAGTTGCAGGACCACT
TCTGCGCTCGGCCCTTCCGGCTGGCTGGTTTATTGCTGATAAATCTGGAGCCGGTGAGCGTGGGTCTCGC
GGTATCATTGCAGCACTGGGGCCAGATGGTAAGCCCTCCCGTATCGTAGTTATCTACACGACGGGGAGTC
AGGCAACTATGGATGAACGAAATAGACAGATCGCTGAGATAGGTGCCTCACTGATTAAGCATTGGTAACT
GTCAGACCAAGTTTACTCATATATACTTTAGATTGATTTAAAACTTCATTTTTAATTTAAAAGGATCTAG
GTGAAGATCCTTTTTGATAATCTCATGACCAAAATCCCTTAACGTGAGTTTTCGTTCCACTGAGCGTCAG
ACCCCGTAGAAAAGATCAAAGGATCTTCTTGAGATCCTTTTTTTCTGCGCGTAATCTGCTGCTTGCAAAC
AAAAAAACCACCGCTACCAGCGGTGGTTTGTTTGCCGGATCAAGAGCTACCAACTCTTTTTCCGAAGGTA
ACTGGCTTCAGCAGAGCGCAGATACCAAATACTGTCCTTCTAGTGTAGCCGTAGTTAGGCCACCACTTCA
AGAACTCTGTAGCACCGCCTACATACCTCGCTCTGCTAATCCTGTTACCAGTGGCTGCTGCCAGTGGCGA
TAAGTCGTGTCTTACCGGGTTGGACTCAAGACGATAGTTACCGGATAAGGCGCAGCGGTCGGGCTGAACG
GGGGGTTCGTGCACACAGCCCAGCTTGGAGCGAACGACCTACACCGAACTGAGATACCTACAGCGTGAGC
TATGAGAAAGCGCCACGCTTCCCGAAGGGAGAAAGGCGGACAGGTATCCGGTAAGCGGCAGGGTCGGAAC
AGGAGAGCGCACGAGGGAGCTTCCAGGGGGAAACGCCTGGTATCTTTATAGTCCTGTCGGGTTTCGCCAC
CTCTGACTTGAGCGTCGATTTTTGTGATGCTCGTCAGGGGGGCGGAGCCTATGGAAAAACGCCAGCAACG
CGGCCTTTTTACGGTTCCTGGCCTTTTGCTGGCCTTTTGCTCACATGTTCTTTCCTGCGTTATCCCCTGA
TTCTGTGGATAACCGTATTACCGCCTTTGAGTGAGCTGATACCGCTCGCCGCAGCCGAACGACCGAGCGC
AGCGAGTCAGTGAGCGAGGAAGCGGAAGAGCGCCTGATGCGGTATTTTCTCCTTACGCATCTGTGCGGTA
TTTCACACCGCATATATGGTGCACTCTCAGTACAATCTGCTCTGATGCCGCATAGTTAAGCCAGTATACA
CTCCGCTATCGCTACGTGACTGGGTCATGGCTGCGCCCCGACACCCGCCAACACCCGCTGACGCGCCCTG
ACGGGCTTGTCTGCTCCCGGCATCCGCTTACAGACAAGCTGTGACCGTCTCCGGGAGCTGCATGTGTCAG
AGGTTTTCACCGTCATCACCGAAACGCGCGAGGCAGCTGCGGTAAAGCTCATCAGCGTGGTCGTGAAGCG
ATTCACAGATGTCTGCCTGTTCATCCGCGTCCAGCTCGTTGAGTTTCTCCAGAAGCGTTAATGTCTGGCT
TCTGATAAAGCGGGCCATGTTAAGGGCGGTTTTTTCCTGTTTGGTCACTGATGCCTCCGTGTAAGGGGGA
TTTCTGTTCATGGGGGTAATGATACCGATGAAACGAGAGAGGATGCTCACGATACGGGTTACTGATGATG
AACATGCCCGGTTACTGGAACGTTGTGAGGGTAAACAACTGGCGGTATGGATGCGGCGGGACCAGAGAAA
AATCACTCAGGGTCAATGCCAGCGCTTCGTTAATACAGATGTAGGTGTTCCACAGGGTAGCCAGCAGCAT
CCTGCGATGCAGATCCGGAACATAATGGTGCAGGGCGCTGACTTCCGCGTTTCCAGACTTTACGAAACAC
GGAAACCGAAGACCATTCATGTTGTTGCTCAGGTCGCAGACGTTTTGCAGCAGCAGTCGCTTCACGTTCG
CTCGCGTATCGGTGATTCATTCTGCTAACCAGTAAGGCAACCCCGCCAGCCTAGCCGGGTCCTCAACGAC
AGGAGCACGATCATGCGCACCCGTGGGGCCGCCATGCCGGCGATAATGGCCTGCTTCTCGCCGAAACGTT
TGGTGGCGGGACCAGTGACGAAGGCTTGAGCGAGGGCGTGCAAGATTCCGAATACCGCAAGCGACAGGCC
GATCATCGTCGCGCTCCAGCGAAAGCGGTCCTCGCCGAAAATGACCCAGAGCGCTGCCGGCACCTGTCCT
ACGAGTTGCATGATAAAGAAGACAGTCATAAGTGCGGCGACGATAGTCATGCCCCGCGCCCACCGGAAGG
AGCTGACTGGGTTGAAGGCTCTCAAGGGCATCGGTCGAGATCCCGGTGCCTAATGAGTGAGCTAACTTAC
ATTAATTGCGTTGCGCTCACTGCCCGCTTTCCAGTCGGGAAACCTGTCGTGCCAGCTGCATTAATGAATC
GGCCAACGCGCGGGGAGAGGCGGTTTGCGTATTGGGCGCCAGGGTGGTTTTTCTTTTCACCAGTGAGACG
GGCAACAGCTGATTGCCCTTCACCGCCTGGCCCTGAGAGAGTTGCAGCAAGCGGTCCACGCTGGTTTGCC
CCAGCAGGCGAAAATCCTGTTTGATGGTGGTTAACGGCGGGATATAACATGAGCTGTCTTCGGTATCGTC
GTATCCCACTACCGAGATATCCGCACCAACGCGCAGCCCGGACTCGGTAATGGCGCGCATTGCGCCCAGC
GCCATCTGATCGTTGGCAACCAGCATCGCAGTGGGAACGATGCCCTCATTCAGCATTTGCATGGTTTGTT
GAAAACCGGACATGGCACTCCAGTCGCCTTCCCGTTCCGCTATCGGCTGAATTTGATTGCGAGTGAGATA
TTTATGCCAGCCAGCCAGACGCAGACGCGCCGAGACAGAACTTAATGGGCCCGCTAACAGCGCGATTTGC
TGGTGACCCAATGCGACCAGATGCTCCACGCCCAGTCGCGTACCGTCTTCATGGGAGAAAATAATACTGT
TGATGGGTGTCTGGTCAGAGACATCAAGAAATAACGCCGGAACATTAGTGCAGGCAGCTTCCACAGCAAT
GGCATCCTGGTCATCCAGCGGATAGTTAATGATCAGCCCACTGACGCGTTGCGCGAGAAGATTGTGCACC
GCCGCTTTACAGGCTTCGACGCCGCTTCGTTCTACCATCGACACCACCACGCTGGCACCCAGTTGATCGG
CGCGAGATTTAATCGCCGCGACAATTTGCGACGGCGCGTGCAGGGCCAGACTGGAGGTGGCAACGCCAAT
CAGCAACGACTGTTTGCCCGCCAGTTGTTGTGCCACGCGGTTGGGAATGTAATTCAGCTCCGCCATCGCC
GCTTCCACTTTTTCCCGCGTTTTCGCAGAAACGTGGCTGGCCTGGTTCACCACGCGGGAAACGGTCTGAT
AAGAGACACCGGCATACTCTGCGACATCGTATAACGTTACTGGTTTCACATTCACCACCCTGAATTGACT
CTCTTCCGGGCGCTATCATGCCATACCGCGAAAGGTTTTGCGCCATTCGATGGTGTCCGGGATCTCGACG
CTCTCCCTTATGCGACTCCTGCATTAGGAAGCAGCCCAGTAGTAGGTTGAGGCCGTTGAGCACCGCCGCC
GCAAGGAATGGTGCATGCAAGGAGATGGCGCCCAACAGTCCCCCGGCCACGGGGCCTGCCACCATACCCA
CGCCGAAACAAGCGCTCATGAGCCCGAAGTGGCGAGCCCGATCTTCCCCATCGGTGATGTCGGCGATATA
GGCGCCAGCAACCGCACCTGTGGCGCCGGTGATGCCGGCCACGATGCGTCCGGCGTAGAGGATCGAGATC
TCGATCCCGCGAAATTAATACGACTCACTATAGGGGAATTGTGAGCGGATAACAATTCCCCTCTAGAAAT
AATTTTGTTTAACTTTAAGAAGGAGATATACATATGACTTATCTGTGTTTGGCCGAATTGGAAAGAGCTG
CCAAGGATGTTCTACCCGGGCCAATTTGGGACTTTCTGGCCGGTGGATCTGGGACAGAGGCTAGCTTGGC
TGCTAATAGAACTGCACTTGAGAGGACCTTCGTCGTGCCTCGTATGCTCCGTGACTTAACTGAGTCATCA
ACTGGCGCCAACATACTAGGACGTTCTGCCGCTCTACCTATGGGAGTAGCACCTATCGCTTATCAGAGAC
TTTTCCACCCGGAAGGAGAATTGGCTGCTGCTCGTGCTGCCCGTGATGCCGGTGTGCCATACATTATTTG
TACCATGTCTTCCGTTCCATTGGAAGAAATAGCTGCCGTGGGTGGTAGGCCTTGGTTTCAGTTGTACTGG
TTGAGGGATCAGAAGAGATCTCTGGAACTGGTTCGTAGAGCAGAAGATTCTGGTTGCGAAGCTATTGTAT
TCACCGTTGACGTCCCATGGATGGGCCGTAGGTTGCGTGATATGCGTAATGGGTTTGCCTTACCTACTTG
GGTAACTGCTGCAAATCTTGAAGCCTCTGCAGCTGCTCATCGAAGAACACCAGGGGTCTCCGCCGTTGCT
GATCACACAGCTAGAGAAATCGCCCCCGCAAACTGGGATTCAGTGGCTGCTGTCTGCGCCCGAACAAATC
TTCCTGTAGTTCTGAAAGGCATCTTGGCTGTTGAAGACGCTAGAAGAGCCGTTGAGGCAGGGGTTTCTGG
TGTTGTTGTCTCTAACCATGGCGGAAGGCAGTTGGACGGAGCCGTGCCGGGAATCGAGGTTGTGGGTGAA
ATCGCTTCTGCTATAGGCGACGGCTGCCAAGTGTTGCTAGATGGTGGGATCAGATCTGGCGGTGATATCT
TGAAGGCTGTCGCTTTAGGAGCAAGCGCTGTTTTGGTTGGTAGACCTTTAATGTGGGGACTGGCCACAGC
AGGCCAAGACGGTGCCCGACAAGTCTTAGATCTGTTGGCTGCTGAGCTTAGAGATGCTATGGGACTGGCT
GGATGTGAGTCCGTTCATGCTGCATCAAGATTGTCTACTAGACACACACCTTATGGTGCAGCAGCTCTAG
AACACCACCATCAC
Features (pLannotate 1.2.2; 19 found; start..end, strand, type, name):
     28..77      +  CDS            SET1 (fragment): solubility-enhancement tag derived from T7 phage gene 10B
     85..132     +  terminator     T7 terminator: transcription terminator for bacteriophage T7 RNA polymerase
    169..624     +  rep_origin     f1 ori (sequence partly withheld): f1 bacteriophage origin of replication; arrow indicates direction of (+) strand synthesis
    651..755     +  promoter       AmpR promoter: bla
    756..1616    +  CDS            AmpR: β-lactamase; bla; confers resistance to ampicillin, carbenicillin, and related antibiotics
   1787..2375    +  rep_origin     ori: high-copy-number ColE1/pMB1/pBR322/pUC origin of replication
   2561..2703    -  misc_feature   bom: basis of mobility region from pBR322
   2805..2996    -  CDS            rop: Rop protein, which maintains plasmids at low copy number; rop
   3013..3393    +  CDS            YPB1_ECOLX: Protein predicted: Swiss-Prot protein existence level 4. From Escherichia coli.
   3465..3756    -  CDS            TcR (fragment): tetracycline efflux protein; tet; confers resistance to tetracycline
   3771..3792    -  protein_bind   CAP binding site: CAP binding activates transcription in the presence of cAMP. E. coli catabolite activator protein
   3805..4887    -  CDS            lacI: lac repressor; lacI; The lac repressor binds to the lac operator to inhibit transcription in E. coli. This inhibition can be relieved by adding lactose or isopropyl-β-D-thiogalactopyranoside (IPTG).
   4888..4965    -  promoter       lacI promoter: lacI
   4973..5252    -  CDS            TcR (fragment): tetracycline efflux protein; tet; confers resistance to tetracycline
   5274..5292    +  promoter       T7 promoter: promoter for bacteriophage T7 RNA polymerase
   5293..5317    +  protein_bind   lac operator: The lac repressor binds to the lac operator to inhibit transcription in E. coli. This inhibition can be relieved by adding lactose or isopropyl-β-D-thiogalactopyranoside (IPTG). lac repressor encoded by lacI
   5332..5354    +  RBS            RBS: efficient ribosome binding site from bacteriophage T7 gene 10 (Olins and Rangwala, 1989)
   5362..6420    +  CDS            hmo: HMO_AMYOR - Experimental evidence at protein level: Swiss-Prot protein existence level 1. Catalyzes the oxidation of p-hydroxymandelate to p- hydroxybenzoylformate in the biosynthesis of L-(4-hydroxyphenyl)glycine and L-(3,5-dihydroxyphenyl)glycine, 2 non-proteinogenic amino acids occurring in the vancomycin group of antibiotics. From Amycolatopsis orientalis (Nocardia orientalis).
   6451..15      +  CDS            9xHis (across the origin): 9xHis affinity tag
