[The description below was written by a language model from this plasmid's Addgene catalogue record and pLannotate feature annotations shown in this document.]
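Description:
S5UC18 is a bacterial expression plasmid built on the pET21a(+) backbone for inducible production of the protein with UniProt identifier S5UC18, a flavoprotein oxidoreductase from an uncultured bacterium. It is maintained in E. coli under ampicillin selection through the β-lactamase gene (AmpR) and its own promoter, and it replicates from a ColE1/pMB1-type origin. The catalogue lists it as high copy, although the feature table also shows the rop gene and the pBR322 bom region typical of pET backbones. An f1 origin is present as well, along with short tetracycline-resistance gene fragments that appear to be non-functional remnants of the pBR322 lineage.

The expression cassette has the standard pET layout: a T7 promoter followed directly by a lac operator, the strong T7 gene 10 ribosome binding site, the open reading frame, and a T7 terminator. The plasmid carries lacI, so transcription is repressed until IPTG or lactose is added, and it requires a host that supplies T7 RNA polymerase. The roughly 1.06 kb coding sequence was annotated by similarity to hydroxymandelate oxidase from Amycolatopsis orientalis. That label is a homology match rather than the insert's identity, but it fits an FMN-dependent α-hydroxy acid oxidase-like enzyme. A C-terminal polyhistidine tag follows the insert for affinity purification; the catalogue lists it as 10xHis and the annotation detects 9xHis. The catalogue also lists an N-terminal T7 tag, but no such feature is annotated between the RBS and the insert. The associated study examined functional annotation in the EC 1.1.3.15 enzyme class, so the construct was presumably used for recombinant expression and activity testing of this candidate enzyme.
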