Addgene plasmid #163221: S5UC18
Purpose: Inducible expression of UniProt identifier S5UC18
Depositing lab: Martin Engqvist. Depositing organization: Chalmers University of Technology. Publication: Experimental and computational investigation of enzyme functional annotations uncovers misannotation in the EC 1.1.3.15 enzyme class. Rembeza E, Engqvist MKM. PLoS Comput Biol. 2021 Sep 23;17(9):e1009446. doi: 10.1371/journal.pcbi.1009446. eCollection 2021 Sep. PubMed 34555022.
Backbone
  Vector backbone: pET21a(+)
  Vector type: Bacterial Expression
Growth in bacteria
  Bacterial resistance: Ampicillin, 100 μg/mL
  Growth temperature: 37°C
  Growth strain: DH5alpha
  Copy number: High Copy
Gene/Insert
  Gene/Insert name: S5UC18 (alt name: flavoprotein oxidoreductase)
  Species: Uncultured bacterium
  Promoter: T7
  Tag / fusion protein: T7 (N terminal on backbone); 10xHis (C terminal on backbone)
  Cloning method: Unknown
  Sequencing primers: 5′ T7; 3′ T7-term
Terms and licenses: Academic/Nonprofit Terms; Industry Terms: Not Available to Industry
Depositor comments: Insert name is a UniProt identifier
How to cite: S5UC18 was a gift from Martin Engqvist (Addgene plasmid # 163221 ; http://n2t.net/addgene:163221 ; RRID:Addgene_163221)
