>Addgene plasmid #163221 | S5UC18 | depositor partial sequence | sequence record 316316 | insert gene sequence
ATGACTTATCTGTGTTTGGCCGAATTGGAAAGAGCTGCCAAGGATGTTCTACCCGGGCCAATTTGGGACT
TTCTGGCCGGTGGATCTGGGACAGAGGCTAGCTTGGCTGCTAATAGAACTGCACTTGAGAGGACCTTCGT
CGTGCCTCGTATGCTCCGTGACTTAACTGAGTCATCAACTGGCGCCAACATACTAGGACGTTCTGCCGCT
CTACCTATGGGAGTAGCACCTATCGCTTATCAGAGACTTTTCCACCCGGAAGGAGAATTGGCTGCTGCTC
GTGCTGCCCGTGATGCCGGTGTGCCATACATTATTTGTACCATGTCTTCCGTTCCATTGGAAGAAATAGC
TGCCGTGGGTGGTAGGCCTTGGTTTCAGTTGTACTGGTTGAGGGATCAGAAGAGATCTCTGGAACTGGTT
CGTAGAGCAGAAGATTCTGGTTGCGAAGCTATTGTATTCACCGTTGACGTCCCATGGATGGGCCGTAGGT
TGCGTGATATGCGTAATGGGTTTGCCTTACCTACTTGGGTAACTGCTGCAAATCTTGAAGCCTCTGCAGC
TGCTCATCGAAGAACACCAGGGGTCTCCGCCGTTGCTGATCACACAGCTAGAGAAATCGCCCCCGCAAAC
TGGGATTCAGTGGCTGCTGTCTGCGCCCGAACAAATCTTCCTGTAGTTCTGAAAGGCATCTTGGCTGTTG
AAGACGCTAGAAGAGCCGTTGAGGCAGGGGTTTCTGGTGTTGTTGTCTCTAACCATGGCGGAAGGCAGTT
GGACGGAGCCGTGCCGGGAATCGAGGTTGTGGGTGAAATCGCTTCTGCTATAGGCGACGGCTGCCAAGTG
TTGCTAGATGGTGGGATCAGATCTGGCGGTGATATCTTGAAGGCTGTCGCTTTAGGAGCAAGCGCTGTTT
TGGTTGGTAGACCTTTAATGTGGGGACTGGCCACAGCAGGCCAAGACGGTGCCCGACAAGTCTTAGATCT
GTTGGCTGCTGAGCTTAGAGATGCTATGGGACTGGCTGGATGTGAGTCCGTTCATGCTGCATCAAGATTG
TCTACTAGACACACACCTTATGGTGCAGCAGCTCTAGAACACCACCATCAC
